>Addgene plasmid #25812 | pWPI_SPbFGF | depositor full sequence | sequence record 12105 | Author sequence
TTGGAAGGGCTAATTCACTCCCAAAGAAGACAAGATATCCTTGATCTGTGGATCTACCACACACAAGGCT
ACTTCCCTGATTAGCAGAACTACACACCAGGGCCAGGGGTCAGATATCCACTGACCTTTGGATGGTGCTA
CAAGCTAGTACCAGTTGAGCCAGATAAGGTAGAAGAGGCCAATAAAGGAGAGAACACCAGCTTGTTACAC
CCTGTGAGCCTGCATGGGATGGATGACCCGGAGAGAGAAGTGTTAGAGTGGAGGTTTGACAGCCGCCTAG
CATTTCATCACGTGGCCCGAGAGCTGCATCCGGAGTACTTCAAGAACTGCTGATATCGAGCTTGCTACAA
GGGACTTTCCGCTGGGGACTTTCCAGGGAGGCGTGGCCTGGGCGGGACTGGGGAGTGGCGAGCCCTCAGA
TCCTGCATATAAGCAGCTGCTTTTTGCCTGTACTGGGTCTCTCTGGTTAGACCAGATCTGAGCCTGGGAG
CTCTCTGGCTAACTAGGGAACCCACTGCTTAAGCCTCAATAAAGCTTGCCTTGAGTGCTTCAAGTAGTGT
GTGCCCGTCTGTTGTGTGACTCTGGTAACTAGAGATCCCTCAGACCCTTTTAGTCAGTGTGGAAAATCTC
TAGCAGTGGCGCCCGAACAGGGACTTGAAAGCGAAAGGGAAACCAGAGGAGCTCTCTCGACGCAGGACTC
GGCTTGCTGAAGCGCGCACGGCAAGAGGCGAGGGGCGGCGACTGGTGAGTACGCCAAAAATTTTGACTAG
CGGAGGCTAGAAGGAGAGAGATGGGTGCGAGAGCGTCAGTATTAAGCGGGGGAGAATTAGATCGCGATGG
GAAAAAATTCGGTTAAGGCCAGGGGGAAAGAAAAAATATAAATTAAAACATATAGTATGGGCAAGCAGGG
AGCTAGAACGATTCGCAGTTAATCCTGGCCTGTTAGAAACATCAGAAGGCTGTAGACAAATACTGGGACA
GCTACAACCATCCCTTCAGACAGGATCAGAAGAACTTAGATCATTATATAATACAGTAGCAACCCTCTAT
TGTGTGCATCAAAGGATAGAGATAAAAGACACCAAGGAAGCTTTAGACAAGATAGAGGAAGAGCAAAACA
AAAGTAAGACCACCGCACAGCAAGCGGCCGCTGATCTTCAGACCTGGAGGAGGAGATATGAGGGACAATT
GGAGAAGTGAATTATATAAATATAAAGTAGTAAAAATTGAACCATTAGGAGTAGCACCCACCAAGGCAAA
GAGAAGAGTGGTGCAGAGAGAAAAAAGAGCAGTGGGAATAGGAGCTTTGTTCCTTGGGTTCTTGGGAGCA
GCAGGAAGCACTATGGGCGCAGCGTCAATGACGCTGACGGTACAGGCCAGACAATTATTGTCTGGTATAG
TGCAGCAGCAGAACAATTTGCTGAGGGCTATTGAGGCGCAACAGCATCTGTTGCAACTCACAGTCTGGGG
CATCAAGCAGCTCCAGGCAAGAATCCTGGCTGTGGAAAGATACCTAAAGGATCAACAGCTCCTGGGGATT
TGGGGTTGCTCTGGAAAACTCATTTGCACCACTGCTGTGCCTTGGAATGCTAGTTGGAGTAATAAATCTC
TGGAACAGATTTGGAATCACACGACCTGGATGGAGTGGGACAGAGAAATTAACAATTACACAAGCTTAAT
ACACTCCTTAATTGAAGAATCGCAAAACCAGCAAGAAAAGAATGAACAAGAATTATTGGAATTAGATAAA
TGGGCAAGTTTGTGGAATTGGTTTAACATAACAAATTGGCTGTGGTATATAAAATTATTCATAATGATAG
TAGGAGGCTTGGTAGGTTTAAGAATAGTTTTTGCTGTACTTTCTATAGTGAATAGAGTTAGGCAGGGATA
TTCACCATTATCGTTTCAGACCCACCTCCCAACCCCGAGGGGACCCGACAGGCCCGAAGGAATAGAAGAA
GAAGGTGGAGAGAGAGACAGAGACAGATCCATTCGATTAGTGAACGGATCTCGACGGTATCGATGTCGAC
GATAAGCTTTGCAAAGATGGATAAAGTTTTAAACAGAGAGGAATCTTTGCAGCTAATGGACCTTCTAGGT
CTTGAAAGGAGTGGGAATTGGCTCCGGTGCCCGTCAGTGGGCAGAGCGCACATCGCCCACAGTCCCCGAG
AAGTTGGGGGGAGGGGTCGGCAATTGAACCGGTGCCTAGAGAAGGTGGCGCGGGGTAAACTGGGAAAGTG
ATGTCGTGTACTGGCTCCGCCTTTTTCCCGAGGGTGGGGGAGAACCGTATATAAGTGCAGTAGTCGCCGT
GAACGTTCTTTTTCGCAACGGGTTTGCCGCCAGAACACAGGTAAGTGCCGTGTGTGGTTCCCGCGGGCCT
GGCCTCTTTACGGGTTATGGCCCTTGCGTGCCTTGAATTACTTCCACTGGCTGCAGTACGTGATTCTTGA
TCCCGAGCTTCGGGTTGGAAGTGGGTGGGAGAGTTCGAGGCCTTGCGCTTAAGGAGCCCCTTCGCCTCGT
GCTTGAGTTGAGGCCTGGCCTGGGCGCTGGGGCCGCCGCGTGCGAATCTGGTGGCACCTTCGCGCCTGTC
TCGCTGCTTTCGATAAGTCTCTAGCCATTTAAAATTTTTGATGACCTGCTGCGACGCTTTTTTTCTGGCA
AGATAGTCTTGTAAATGCGGGCCAAGATCTGCACACTGGTATTTCGGTTTTTGGGGCCGCGGGCGGCGAC
GGGGCCCGTGCGTCCCAGCGCACATGTTCGGCGAGGCGGGGCCTGCGAGCGCGGCCACCGAGAATCGGAC
GGGGGTAGTCTCAAGCTGGCCGGCCTGCTCTGGTGCCTGGCCTCGCGCCGCCGTGTATCGCCCCGCCCTG
GGCGGCAAGGCTGGCCCGGTCGGCACCAGTTGCGTGAGCGGAAAGATGGCCGCTTCCCGGCCCTGCTGCA
GGGAGCTCAAAATGGAGGACGCGGCGCTCGGGAGAGCGGGCGGGTGAGTCACCCACACAAAGGAAAAGGG
CCTTTCCGTCCTCAGCCGTCGCTTCATGTGACTCCACGGAGTACCGGGCGCCGTCCAGGCACCTCGATTA
GTTCTCGAGCTTTTGGAGTACGTCGTCTTTAGGTTGGGGGGAGGGGTTTTATGCGATGGAGTTTCCCCAC
ACTGAGTGGGTGGAGACTGAAGTTAGGCCAGCTTGGCACTTGATGTAATTCTCCTTGGAATTTGCCCTTT
TTGAGTTTGGATCTTGGTTCATTCTCAAGCCTCAGACAGTGGTTCAAAGTTTTTTTCTTCCATTTCAGGT
GTCGTGAGGAATTTCGACATTTAAATTTAATTAATCTCGACGGTATCGGTTAACTTTTAAAAGAAAAGGG
GGGATTGGGGGGTACAGTGCAGGGGAAAGAATAGTAGACATAATAGCAACAGACATACAAACTAAAGAAT
TACAAAAACAAATTACAAAAATTCAAAATTTTATCGATCACGAGACTAGCCTCGAGGTTTTCGAGCACCA
TGAAATGCAGCTGGGTTATCTTCTTCCTGATGGCAGTGGTTACAGGTAAGGGGCTCCCAAGTCCCAAACT
TGAGGGTCCATAAACTCTGTGACAGTGGCAATCACTTTGCCTTTCTTTCTACAGGGGTGAATTCGGCAGC
CGGGAGCATCACCACGCTGCCCGCCTTGCCCGAGGATGGCGGCAGCGGCGCCTTCCCGCCCGGCCACTTC
AAGGACCCCAAGCGGCTGTACTGCAAAAACGGGGGATTCTTCCTGCGCATCCACCCCGACGGCCGAGTTG
ACGGGGTCCGGGAGAAGAGCGACCCTCACATCAAGCTACAACTTCAAGCAGAAGAGAGAGGAGTTGTGTC
TATCAAAGGAGTGTGTGCTAACCGTTACCTGGCTATGAAGGAAGATGGAAGATTACTGGCTTCTAAATGT
GTTACGGATGAGTGTTTCTTTTTTGAACGATTGGAATCTAATAACTACAATACTTACCGGTCAAGGAAAT
ACACCAGTTGGTATGTGGCACTGAAACGAACTGGGCAGTATAAACTTGGATCCAAAACAGGACCTGGGCA
GAAAGCTATACTTTTTCTTCCAATGTCTGCTAAGAGCTGAGGGGCGGCCAAACTACGGGCTGCAGGAATT
CCGCCCCCCCCCCCCTAACGTTACTGGCCGAAGCCGCTTGGAATAAGGCCGGTGTGCGTTTGTCTATATG
TTATTTTCCACCATATTGCCGTCTTTTGGCAATGTGAGGGCCCGGAAACCTGGCCCTGTCTTCTTGACGA
GCATTCCTAGGGGTCTTTCCCCTCTCGCCAAAGGAATGCAAGGTCTGTTGAATGTCGTGAAGGAAGCAGT
TCCTCTGGAAGCTTCTTGAAGACAAACAACGTCTGTAGCGACCCTTTGCAGGCAGCGGAACCCCCCACCT
GGCGACAGGTGCCTCTGCGGCCAAAAGCCACGTGTATAAGATACACCTGCAAAGGCGGCACAACCCCAGT
GCCACGTTGTGAGTTGGATAGTTGTGGAAAGAGTCAAATGGCTCTCCTCAAGCGTATTCAACAAGGGGCT
GAAGGATGCCCAGAAGGTACCCCATTGTATGGGATCTGATCTGGGGCCTCGGTGCACATGCTTTACATGT
GTTTAGTCGAGGTTAAAAAACGTCTAGGCCCCCCGAACCACGGGGACGTGGTTTTCCTTTGAAAAACACG
ATGATAATACCATGGTGAGCAAGGGCGAGGAGCTGTTCACCGGGGTGGTGCCCATCCTGGTCGAGCTGGA
CGGCGACGTAAACGGCCACAAGTTCAGCGTGTCCGGCGAGGGCGAGGGCGATGCCACCTACGGCAAGCTG
ACCCTGAAGTTCATCTGCACCACCGGCAAGCTGCCCGTGCCCTGGCCCACCCTCGTGACCACCCTGACCT
ACGGCGTGCAGTGCTTCAGCCGCTACCCCGACCACATGAAGCAGCACGACTTCTTCAAGTCCGCCATGCC
CGAAGGCTACGTCCAGGAGCGCACCATCTTCTTCAAGGACGACGGCAACTACAAGACCCGCGCCGAGGTG
AAGTTCGAGGGCGACACCCTGGTGAACCGCATCGAGCTGAAGGGCATCGACTTCAAGGAGGACGGCAACA
TCCTGGGGCACAAGCTGGAGTACAACTACAACAGCCACAACGTCTATATCATGGCCGACAAGCAGAAGAA
CGGCATCAAGGTGAACTTCAAGATCCGCCACAACATCGAGGACGGCAGCGTGCAGCTCGCCGACCACTAC
CAGCAGAACACCCCCATCGGCGACGGCCCCGTGCTGCTGCCCGACAACCACTACCTGAGCACCCAGTCCG
CCCTGAGCAAAGACCCCAACGAGAAGCGCGATCACATGGTCCTGCTGGAGTTCGTGACCGCCGCCGGGAT
CACTCTCGGCATGGACGAGCTGTACAAGTCCGGACTCAGATCTCGACTAGCTAGTAGCTAGCTAGCTAGT
CGAGCTCAACTTCGAATTCGATATCAAGCTTATCGCGATACCGTCGACCTCGAGGGAATTCCGATAATCA
ACCTCTGGATTACAAAATTTGTGAAAGATTGACTGGTATTCTTAACTATGTTGCTCCTTTTACGCTATGT
GGATACGCTGCTTTAATGCCTTTGTATCATGCTATTGCTTCCCGTATGGCTTTCATTTTCTCCTCCTTGT
ATAAATCCTGGTTGCTGTCTCTTTATGAGGAGTTGTGGCCCGTTGTCAGGCAACGTGGCGTGGTGTGCAC
TGTGTTTGCTGACGCAACCCCCACTGGTTGGGGCATTGCCACCACCTGTCAGCTCCTTTCCGGGACTTTC
GCTTTCCCCCTCCCTATTGCCACGGCGGAACTCATCGCCGCCTGCCTTGCCCGCTGCTGGACAGGGGCTC
GGCTGTTGGGCACTGACAATTCCGTGGTGTTGTCGGGGAAGCTGACGTCCTTTCCATGGCTGCTCGCCTG
TGTTGCCACCTGGATTCTGCGCGGGACGTCCTTCTGCTACGTCCCTTCGGCCCTCAATCCAGCGGACCTT
CCTTCCCGCGGCCTGCTGCCGGCTCTGCGGCCTCTTCCGCGTCTTCGCCTTCGCCCTCAGACGAGTCGGA
TCTCCCTTTGGGCCGCCTCCCCGCATCGGGAATTCGCTCAAGCTTCGAATTAATTCTGCAGAGCTCGGTA
CCTTTAAGACCAATGACTTACAAGGCAGCTGTAGATCTTAGCCACTTTTTAAAAGAAAAGGGGGGACTGG
AAGGGCTAATTCACTCCCAACGAAGACAAGATGGGATCAATTCACCATGGGAATAACTTCGTATAGCATA
CATTATACGAAGTTATGCTGCTTTTTGCTTGTACTGGGTCTCTCTGGTTAGACCAGATCTGAGCCTGGGA
GCTCTCTGGCTAACTAGGGAACCCACTGCTTAAGCCTCAATAAAGCTTGCCTTGAGTGCTTCAAGTAGTG
TGTGCCCGTCTGTTGTGTGACTCTGGTAACTAGAGATCCCTCAGACCCTTTTAGTCAGTGTGGAAAATCT
CTAGCAGCATCTAGAATTAATTCCGTGTATTCTATAGTGTCACCTAAATCGTATGTGTATGATACATAAG
GTTATGTATTAATTGTAGCCGCGTTCTAACGACAATATGTACAAGCCTAATTGTGTAGCATCTGGCTTAC
TGAAGCAGACCCTATCATCTCTCTCGTAAACTGCCGTCAGAGTCGGTTTGGTTGGACGAACCTTCTGAGT
TTCTGGTAACGCCGTCCCGCACCCGGAAATGGTCAGCGAACCAATCAGCAGGGTCATCGCTAGCCAGATC
CTCTACGCCGGACGCATCGTGGCCGGCATCACCGGCGCCACAGGTGCGGTTGCTGGCGCCTATATCGCCG
ACATCACCGATGGGGAAGATCGGGCTCGCCACTTCGGGCTCATGAGCGCTTGTTTCGGCGTGGGTATGGT
GGCAGGCCCCGTGGCCGGGGGACTGTTGGGCGCCATCTCCTTGCATGCACCATTCCTTGCGGCGGCGGTG
CTCAACGGCCTCAACCTACTACTGGGCTGCTTCCTAATGCAGGAGTCGCATAAGGGAGAGCGTCGAATGG
TGCACTCTCAGTACAATCTGCTCTGATGCCGCATAGTTAAGCCAGCCCCGACACCCGCCAACACCCGCTG
ACGCGCCCTGACGGGCTTGTCTGCTCCCGGCATCCGCTTACAGACAAGCTGTGACCGTCTCCGGGAGCTG
CATGTGTCAGAGGTTTTCACCGTCATCACCGAAACGCGCGAGACGAAAGGGCCTCGTGATACGCCTATTT
TTATAGGTTAATGTCATGATAATAATGGTTTCTTAGACGTCAGGTGGCACTTTTCGGGGAAATGTGCGCG
GAACCCCTATTTGTTTATTTTTCTAAATACATTCAAATATGTATCCGCTCATGAGACAATAACCCTGATA
AATGCTTCAATAATATTGAAAAAGGAAGAGTATGAGTATTCAACATTTCCGTGTCGCCCTTATTCCCTTT
TTTGCGGCATTTTGCCTTCCTGTTTTTGCTCACCCAGAAACGCTGGTGAAAGTAAAAGATGCTGAAGATC
AGTTGGGTGCACGAGTGGGTTACATCGAACTGGATCTCAACAGCGGTAAGATCCTTGAGAGTTTTCGCCC
CGAAGAACGTTTTCCAATGATGAGCACTTTTAAAGTTCTGCTATGTGGCGCGGTATTATCCCGTATTGAC
GCCGGGCAAGAGCAACTCGGTCGCCGCATACACTATTCTCAGAATGACTTGGTTGAGTACTCACCAGTCA
CAGAAAAGCATCTTACGGATGGCATGACAGTAAGAGAATTATGCAGTGCTGCCATAACCATGAGTGATAA
CACTGCGGCCAACTTACTTCTGACAACGATCGGAGGACCGAAGGAGCTAACCGCTTTTTTGCACAACATG
GGGGATCATGTAACTCGCCTTGATCGTTGGGAACCGGAGCTGAATGAAGCCATACCAAACGACGAGCGTG
ACACCACGATGCCTGTAGCAATGGCAACAACGTTGCGCAAACTATTAACTGGCGAACTACTTACTCTAGC
TTCCCGGCAACAATTAATAGACTGGATGGAGGCGGATAAAGTTGCAGGACCACTTCTGCGCTCGGCCCTT
CCGGCTGGCTGGTTTATTGCTGATAAATCTGGAGCCGGTGAGCGTGGGTCTCGCGGTATCATTGCAGCAC
TGGGGCCAGATGGTAAGCCCTCCCGTATCGTAGTTATCTACACGACGGGGAGTCAGGCAACTATGGATGA
ACGAAATAGACAGATCGCTGAGATAGGTGCCTCACTGATTAAGCATTGGTAACTGTCAGACCAAGTTTAC
TCATATATACTTTAGATTGATTTAAAACTTCATTTTTAATTTAAAAGGATCTAGGTGAAGATCCTTTTTG
ATAATCTCATGACCAAAATCCCTTAACGTGAGTTTTCGTTCCACTGAGCGTCAGACCCCGTAGAAAAGAT
CAAAGGATCTTCTTGAGATCCTTTTTTTCTGCGCGTAATCTGCTGCTTGCAAACAAAAAAACCACCGCTA
CCAGCGGTGGTTTGTTTGCCGGATCAAGAGCTACCAACTCTTTTTCCGAAGGTAACTGGCTTCAGCAGAG
CGCAGATACCAAATACTGTCCTTCTAGTGTAGCCGTAGTTAGGCCACCACTTCAAGAACTCTGTAGCACC
GCCTACATACCTCGCTCTGCTAATCCTGTTACCAGTGGCTGCTGCCAGTGGCGATAAGTCGTGTCTTACC
GGGTTGGACTCAAGACGATAGTTACCGGATAAGGCGCAGCGGTCGGGCTGAACGGGGGGTTCGTGCACAC
AGCCCAGCTTGGAGCGAACGACCTACACCGAACTGAGATACCTACAGCGTGAGCATTGAGAAAGCGCCAC
GCTTCCCGAAGGGAGAAAGGCGGACAGGTATCCGGTAAGCGGCAGGGTCGGAACAGGAGAGCGCACGAGG
GAGCTTCCAGGGGGAAACGCCTGGTATCTTTATAGTCCTGTCGGGTTTCGCCACCTCTGACTTGAGCGTC
GATTTTTGTGATGCTCGTCAGGGGGGCGGAGCCTATGGAAAAACGCCAGCAACGCGGCCTTTTTACGGTT
CCTGGCCTTTTGCTGGCCTTTTGCTCACATGTTCTTTCCTGCGTTATCCCCTGATTCTGTGGATAACCGT
ATTACCGCCTTTGAGTGAGCTGATACCGCTCGCCGCAGCCGAACGACCGAGCGCAGCGAGTCAGTGAGCG
AGGAAGCGGAAGAGCGCCCAATACGCAAACCGCCTCTCCCCGCGCGTTGGCCGATTCATTAATGCAGCTG
TGGAATGTGTGTCAGTTAGGGTGTGGAAAGTCCCCAGGCTCCCCAGCAGGCAGAAGTATGCAAAGCATGC
ATCTCAATTAGTCAGCAACCAGGTGTGGAAAGTCCCCAGGCTCCCCAGCAGGCAGAAGTATGCAAAGCAT
GCATCTCAATTAGTCAGCAACCATAGTCCCGCCCCTAACTCCGCCCATCCCGCCCCTAACTCCGCCCAGT
TCCGCCCATTCTCCGCCCCATGGCTGACTAATTTTTTTTATTTATGCAGAGGCCGAGGCCGCCTCGGCCT
CTGAGCTATTCCAGAAGTAGTGAGGAGGCTTTTTTGGAGGCCTAGGCTTTTGCAAAAAGCTTGGACACAA
GACAGGCTTGCGAGATATGTTTGAGAATACCACTTTATCCCGCGTCAGGGAGAGGCAGTGCGTAAAAAGA
CGCGGACTCATGTGAAATACTGGTTTTTAGTGCGCCAGATCTCTATAATCTCGCGCAACCTATTTTCCCC
TCGAACACTTTTTAAGCCGTAGATAAACAGGCTGGGACACTTCACATGAGCGAAAAATACATCGTCACCT
GGGACATGTTGCAGATCCATGCACGTAAACTCGCAAGCCGACTGATGCCTTCTGAACAATGGAAAGGCAT
TATTGCCGTAAGCCGTGGCGGTCTGTACCGGGTGCGTTACTGGCGCGTGAACTGGGTATTCGTCATGTCG
ATACCGTTTGTATTTCCAGCTACGATCACGACAACCAGCGCGAGCTTAAAGTGCTGAAACGCGCAGAAGG
CGATGGCGAAGGCTTCATCGTTATTGATGACCTGGTGGATACCGGTGGTACTGCGGTTGCGATTCGTGAA
ATGTATCCAAAAGCGCACTTTGTCACCATCTTCGCAAAACCGGCTGGTCGTCCGCTGGTTGATGACTATG
TTGTTGATATCCCGCAAGATACCTGGATTGAACAGCCGTGGGATATGGGCGTCGTATTCGTCCCGCCAAT
CTCCGGTCGCTAATCTTTTCAACGCCTGGCACTGCCGGGCGTTGTTCTTTTTAACTTCAGGCGGGTTACA
ATAGTTTCCAGTAAGTATTCTGGAGGCTGCATCCATGACACAGGCAAACCTGAGCGAAACCCTGTTCAAA
CCCCGCTTTAAACATCCTGAAACCTCGACGCTAGTCCGCCGCTTTAATCACGGCGCACAACCGCCTGTGC
AGTCGGCCCTTGATGGTAAAACCATCCCTCACTGGTATCGCATGATTAACCGTCTGATGTGGATCTGGCG
CGGCATTGACCCACGCGAAATCCTCGACGTCCAGGCACGTATTGTGATGAGCGATGCCGAACGTACCGAC
GATGATTTATACGATACGGTGATTGGCTACCGTGGCGGCAACTGGATTTATGAGTGGGCCCCGGATCTTT
GTGAAGGAACCTTACTTCTGTGGTGTGACATAATTGGACAAACTACCTACAGAGATTTAAAGCTCTAAGG
TAAATATAAAATTTTTAAGTGTATAATGTGTTAAACTACTGATTCTAATTGTTTGTGTATTTTAGATTCC
AACCTATGGAACTGATGAATGGGAGCAGTGGTGGAATGCCTTTAATGAGGAAAACCTGTTTTGCTCAGAA
GAAATGCCATCTAGTGATGATGAGGCTACTGCTGACTCTCAACATTCTACTCCTCCAAAAAAGAAGAGAA
AGGTAGAAGACCCCAAGGACTTTCCTTCAGAATTGCTAAGTTTTTTGAGTCATGCTGTGTTTAGTAATAG
AACTCTTGCTTGCTTTGCTATTTACACCACAAAGGAAAAAGCTGCACTGCTATACAAGAAAATTATGGAA
AAATATTCTGTAACCTTTATAAGTAGGCATAACAGTTATAATCATAACATACTGTTTTTTCTTACTCCAC
ACAGGCATAGAGTGTCTGCTATTAATAACTATGCTCAAAAATTGTGTACCTTTAGCTTTTTAATTTGTAA
AGGGGTTAATAAGGAATATTTGATGTATAGTGCCTTGACTAGAGATCATAATCAGCCATACCACATTTGT
AGAGGTTTTACTTGCTTTAAAAAACCTCCCACACCTCCCCCTGAACCTGAAACATAAAATGAATGCAATT
GTTGTTGTTAACTTGTTTATTGCAGCTTATAATGGTTACAAATAAAGCAATAGCATCACAAATTTCACAA
ATAAAGCATTTTTTTCACTGCATTCTAGTTGTGGTTTGTCCAAACTCATCAATGTATCTTATCATGTCTG
GATCAACTGGATAACTCAAGCTAACCAAAATCATCCCAAACTTCCCACCCCATACCCTATTACCACTGCC
AATTACCTAGTGGTTTCATTTACTCTAAACCTGTGATTCCTCTGAATTATTTTCATTTTAAAGAAATTGT
ATTTGTTAAATATGTACTACAAACTTAGTAG
Features (pLannotate 1.2.2; 37 found; start..end, strand, type, name):
      1..330     +  CDS            nef (fragment): NEF_HV1BR - Experimental evidence at protein level: Swiss-Prot protein existence level 1. Extracellular Nef protein targets CD4(+) T-lymphocytes for apoptosis by interacting with CXCR4 surface receptors (PubMed:14990729). From Human immunodeficiency virus type 1 group M subtype B (isolate BRU/LAI) (HIV-1).
    378..635     +  LTR            5' LTR (truncated): truncated 5' long terminal repeat (LTR) from HIV-1
    682..807     +  misc_feature   HIV-1 Ψ: packaging signal of human immunodeficiency virus type 1
    791..1154    +  CDS            HIV-1 gag (fragment): gag protein from human immunodeficiency virus 1; gag
   1300..1533    +  misc_feature   RRE: The Rev response element (RRE) of HIV-1 allows for Rev-dependent mRNA export from the nucleus to the cytoplasm.
   1910..2010    +  CDS            Rev (fragment): human immunodeficiency virus 1 (HIV-1) Rev protein; rev; enhances nuclear export of unspliced and incompletely spliced viral mRNAs
   2047..2113    +  CDS            small t antigen (fragment): SV40 (simian virus 40) small t antigen
   2139..2350    +  promoter       EF-1α core promoter: core promoter for human elongation factor EF-1α
   2351..2459    +  intron         EF-1α intron A (fragment): intron upstream of the start codon of human EF-1α
   3085..3288    +  intron         EF-1α intron A: truncated intron upstream of the start codon of human EF-1α
   3345..3462    +  misc_feature   cPPT/CTS: central polypurine tract and central termination sequence of HIV-1
   3636..4097    +  CDS            FGF2: FGF2_BOVIN - Experimental evidence at protein level: Swiss-Prot protein existence level 1. Acts as a ligand for FGFR1, FGFR2, FGFR3 and FGFR4 (By similarity). Also acts as an integrin ligand which is required for FGF2 signaling (By similarity). Binds to integrin ITGAV:ITGB3 (By similarity). Plays an important role in the regulation of cell survival, cell division, cell differentiation and cell migration (By similarity). Functions as a potent mitogen in vitro (By similarity). Can induce angiogenesis (By similarity). Mediates phosphorylation of ERK1/2 and thereby promotes retinal lens fiber diff
   4148..4699    +  misc_feature   IRES: internal ribosome entry site (IRES) of the encephalomyocarditis virus (EMCV)
   4702..5418    +  CDS            EGFP: EGFP is a basic (constitutively fluorescent) green fluorescent protein published in 1996, derived from Aequorea victoria. It is reported to be a rapidly-maturing weak dimer with moderate acid sensitivity.
   5419..5436    +  misc_feature   MCS (fragment): multiple cloning site
   5474..5516    +  misc_feature   MCS (fragment): pBluescript multiple cloning site
   5526..6114    +  misc_feature   WPRE: woodchuck hepatitis virus posttranscriptional regulatory element
   6158..6262    +  CDS            nef (fragment): NEF_HV1LA - Experimental evidence at protein level: Swiss-Prot protein existence level 1. Extracellular Nef protein targets CD4(+) T-lymphocytes for apoptosis by interacting with CXCR4 surface receptors. From Human immunodeficiency virus type 1 group M subtype B (isolate Lai) (HIV-1).
   6283..6316    +  protein_bind   loxP: Cre-mediated recombination occurs in the 8-bp core sequence (GCATACAT). Cre recombinase
   6336..6516    +  LTR            5' LTR (truncated): truncated 5' long terminal repeat (LTR) from HIV-1
   6541..6559    -  promoter       SP6 promoter: promoter for bacteriophage SP6 RNA polymerase
   6787..7066    +  CDS            TcR (fragment): tetracycline efflux protein; tet; confers resistance to tetracycline
   7067..7115    -  misc_feature   bom (fragment): basis of mobility region from pBR322
   7217..7252    -  CDS            rop (fragment): Rop protein, which maintains plasmids at low copy number; rop
   7347..7451    +  promoter       AmpR promoter: bla
   7452..8312    +  CDS            AmpR: β-lactamase; bla; confers resistance to ampicillin, carbenicillin, and related antibiotics
   8483..9071    +  rep_origin     ori: high-copy-number ColE1/pMB1/pBR322/pUC origin of replication
   9254..9310    +  CDS            lacI (fragment): lac repressor; lacI; The lac repressor binds to the lac operator to inhibit transcription in E. coli. This inhibition can be relieved by adding lactose or isopropyl-β-D-thiogalactopyranoside (IPTG).
   9317..9646    +  promoter       SV40 promoter: SV40 enhancer and early promoter
   9846..9965    +  CDS            gpt (fragment): XGPT_ECOLI - Also known as gpp, gxu. Experimental evidence at protein level: Swiss-Prot protein existence level 1. Purine salvage pathway enzyme that catalyzes the transfer of the ribosyl-5-phosphate group from 5-phospho-alpha-D-ribose 1- diphosphate (PRPP) to the N9 position of the 6-oxopurines guanine and xanthine to form the corresponding ribonucleotides GMP (guanosine 5'- monophosphate) and XMP (xanthosine 5'-monophosphate), with the release of PPi. To a lesser extent, also acts on hypoxanthine (PubMed:9100006, PubMed:3886014). Does not ribophosphorylate adenine (PubMed:3886014). From Esch
   9965..10300   +  CDS            gpt (fragment): XGPT_ECOLI - Also known as gpp, gxu. Experimental evidence at protein level: Swiss-Prot protein existence level 1. Purine salvage pathway enzyme that catalyzes the transfer of the ribosyl-5-phosphate group from 5-phospho-alpha-D-ribose 1- diphosphate (PRPP) to the N9 position of the 6-oxopurines guanine and xanthine to form the corresponding ribonucleotides GMP (guanosine 5'- monophosphate) and XMP (xanthosine 5'-monophosphate), with the release of PPi. To a lesser extent, also acts on hypoxanthine (PubMed:9100006, PubMed:3886014). Does not ribophosphorylate adenine (PubMed:3886014). From Esch
  10395..10700   +  CDS            frsA (fragment): FRSA_ECOLI - Also known as yafA. Experimental evidence at protein level: Swiss-Prot protein existence level 1. Catalyzes the hydrolysis of esters (PubMed:15808744). Displays esterase activity toward pNP-butyrate (PubMed:15808744). May stimulate mixed-acid fermentation by acting as a fermentation/respiration switch that down-regulates respiration and up- regulates fermentation rates (PubMed:15169777). From Escherichia coli (strain K12).
  10704..10778   +  CDS            small t antigen (fragment): SV40 (simian virus 40) small t antigen
  10780..10845   +  intron         small t intron: SV40 (simian virus 40) small t antigen intron
  10975..10995   +  CDS            SV40 NLS: nuclear localization signal of SV40 (simian virus 40) large T antigen
  11314..11397   +  CDS            large T antigen (fragment): large T antigen from SV40 (simian virus 40)
  11420..11554   +  polyA_signal   SV40 poly(A) signal: SV40 polyadenylation signal
