[The description below was written by a language model from this plasmid's Addgene catalogue record and pLannotate feature annotations shown in this document.]
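Description:
pWPI_SPbFGF is an HIV-1-based lentiviral transfer vector built on the pWPI backbone, carrying human FGF2 (basic fibroblast growth factor) modified by an immunoglobulin signal peptide fused to its N-terminus, presumably to route the growth factor into the secretory pathway. The roughly 620 bp insert was placed into the PmeI site of pWPI, and both junction sites were destroyed in the process. The plasmid is propagated in E. coli at high copy from a ColE1/pUC-type origin with ampicillin selection through the β-lactamase gene. A recombination-deficient strain is listed for growth, as is usual for LTR-containing plasmids.

Between the HIV-1 LTR sequences, the annotated 11.7 kb sequence shows the packaging signal Ψ with a partial gag region, the Rev response element for Rev-dependent nuclear export of the genomic RNA, and the cPPT/CTS element that aids nuclear import in transduced cells. Expression is driven by the human EF-1α promoter with part of its first intron, producing a bicistronic transcript. The FGF2 coding sequence comes first, followed by an EMCV IRES and EGFP, so green fluorescence marks cells expressing the transgene. The annotation tool matched this coding sequence to the bovine protein, but the catalogue states it is human. A WPRE downstream of EGFP enhances transcript stability and expression. A loxP site lies next to the truncated 3' LTR; if it is copied into both LTRs during reverse transcription, the integrated provirus could be excised by Cre. Outside the viral cassette are remnants of older vector sequence, including an SV40 promoter, gpt fragments and an SV40 polyadenylation signal.

The associated publication used the vector to express FGF-2 in neural progenitor cells to improve their potential for brain repair in the rodent cortex.
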