Addgene plasmid #25812: pWPI_SPbFGF
Depositing lab: Jozsef Kiss & Patrick Salmon. Depositing organization: University of Geneva. Publication: Expression of FGF-2 in neural progenitor cells enhances their potential for cellular brain repair in the rodent cortex. Dayer AG, Jenny B, Sauvain MO, Potter G, Salmon P, Zgraggen E, Kanemitsu M, Gascon E, Sizonenko S, Trono D, Kiss JZ. Brain. 2007 Nov . 130(Pt 11):2962-76. 10.1093/brain/awm200 PubMed 17728358.
Backbone
  Vector backbone: pWPI
  Backbone size w/o insert (bp): 11101
  Vector type: Lentiviral
Growth in bacteria
  Bacterial resistance: Ampicillin, 100 μg/mL
  Growth temperature: 37°C
  Growth strain: NEB Stable
  Copy number: High Copy
Gene/Insert
  Gene/Insert name: pWPI_SPbFGF (alt name: FGF2)
  Species: H. sapiens (human)
  Insert size (bp): 620
  Mutation: Ig signal peptide in N-terminal of human FGF2
  Entrez Gene: FGF2 (a.k.a. BFGF, FGF-2, FGFB, HBGF-2)
  Cloning method: Restriction Enzyme; 5′ cloning site PmeI (destroyed during cloning); 3′ cloning site PmeI (destroyed during cloning)
  Sequencing primers: 5′ attctcaagcctcagacagt
Terms and licenses: Academic/Nonprofit Terms; Industry Terms: Not Available to Industry
How to cite: pWPI_SPbFGF was a gift from Jozsef Kiss & Patrick Salmon (Addgene plasmid # 25812 ; http://n2t.net/addgene:25812 ; RRID:Addgene_25812)
