>Addgene plasmid #25812 | pWPI_SPbFGF | addgene partial sequence | sequence record 131757 | IRES-F 5'-TGGCTCTCCTCAAGCGTATT-3'
GATGCCCAGAAGGTACCCCATTGTATGGGATCTGATCTGGGGCCTCGGTGCACATGCTTTACATGTGTTT
AGTCGAGGTTAAAAAACGTCTAGGCCCCCCGAACCACGGGGACGTGGTTTTCCTTTGAAAAACACGATGA
TAATACCATGGTGAGCAAGGGCGAGGAGCTGTTCACCGGGGTGGTGCCCATCCTGGTCGAGCTGGACGGC
GACGTAAACGGCCACAAGTTCAGCGTGTCCGGCGAGGGCGAGGGCGATGCCACCTACGGCAAGCTGACCC
TGAAGTTCATCTGCACCACCGGCAAGCTGCCCGTGCCCTGGCCCACCCTCGTGACCACCCTGACCTACGG
CGTGCAGTGCTTCAGCCGCTACCCCGACCACATGAAGCAGCACGACTTCTTCAAGTCCGCCATGCCCGAA
GGCTACGTCCAGGAGCGCACCATCTTCTTCAAGGACGACGGCAACTACAAGACCCGCGCCGAGGTGAAGT
TCGAGGGCGACACCCTGGTGAACCGCATCGAGCTGAAGGGCATCGACTTCAAGGAGGACGGCAACATCCT
GGGGCACAAGCTGGAGTACAACTACAACAGCCACAACGTCTATATCATGGCCGACAAGCAGAAGAACGGC
ATCAAGGTGAACTTCAAGATCCGCCACAACATCGAGGACGGCAGCGTGCAGCTCGCCGACCACTACCAGC
AGAACACCCCCATCGGCGACGGCCCCGTGCTGCTGCCCGACAACCACTACCTGAGCACCCAGTCCGCCCT
GAGCAAAGACCCCAACGAGAAGCGCGATCACATGGTCCTGCTGGAGTTCGTGACCGCCGCCGGGATCACT
CTCGGCATGGACGAGCTGTACAAGTCCGGACTCAGATCTCGACTAGCTAGTAGCTAGCTAGCTAGTCGAG
CTCAAGCTTCGAATTCGATATCAAGCTTATCGCGATACCGTCGACCTCGAGGGAATTCCGATAATCAACC
TCTGGATTACAAAATTTGTGAAAGATTGACTGGTATTCTTAACTATGTTGCTCCTTTTACGCTATGTGGA
TACGCTGCTTTAATGCCTTTGTATCATGCTATTGCTTCCCGTATGGCTTTCATTTTCTCCTCCT
