>Addgene plasmid #25812 | pWPI_SPbFGF | addgene partial sequence | sequence record 133646 | EF1a-F 5'-TCAAGCCTCAGACAGTGGTTC-3'
TTTCAGGTGTCGTGAGGAATTTCGACATTTAAATTTAATTAATCTCGACGGTATCGGTTAACTTTTAAAA
GAAAAGGGGGGATTGGGGGGTACAGTGCAGGGGAAAGAATAGTAGACATAATAGCAACAGACATACAAAC
TAAAGAATTACAAAAACAAATTACAAAAATTCAAAATTTTATCGATCACGAGACTAGCCTCGAGGTTTTC
GAGCACCATGAAATGCAGCTGGGTTATCTTCTTCCTGATGGCAGTGGTTACAGGTAAGGGGCTCCCAAGT
CCCAAACTTGAGGGTCCATAAACTCTGTGACAGTGGCAATCACTTTGCCTTTCTTTCTACAGGGGTGAAT
TCGGCAGCCGGGAGCATCACCACGCTGCCCGCCTTGCCCGAGGATGGCGGCAGCGGCGCCTTCCCGCCCG
GCCACTTCAAGGACCCCAAGCGGCTGTACTGCAAAAACGGGGGATTCTTCCTGCGCATCCACCCCGACGG
CCGAGTTGACGGGGTCCGGGAGAAGAGCGACCCTCACATCAAGCTACAACTTCAAGCAGAAGAGAGAGGA
GTTGTGTCTATCAAAGGAGTGTGTGCTAACCGTTACCTGGCTATGAAGGAAGATGGAAGATTACTGGCTT
CTAAATGTGTTACGGATGAGTGTTTCTTTTTTGAACGATTGGAATCTAATAACTACAATACTTACCGGTC
AAGGAAATACACCAGTTGGTATGTGGCACTGAAACGAACTGGGCAGTATAAACTTGGATCCAAAACAGGA
CCTGGGCAGAAAGCTATACTTTTTCTTCCAATGTCTGCTAAGAGCTGAGGGCGGCCAAACTACGGGCTGC
AGGAATTCCGCCCCCCCCCC
